>Addgene plasmid #99396 | pMH-SFB-RNF8 | addgene full sequence | sequence record 190618 | Addgene NGS Result
TATGGAGTTCCGCGTTACATAACTTACGGTAAATGGCCCGCCTGGCTGACCGCCCAACGACCCCCGCCCA
TTGACGTCAATAATGACGTATGTTCCCATAGTAACGCCAATAGGGACTTTCCATTGACGTCAATGGGTGG
AGTATTTACGGTAAACTGCCCACTTGGCAGTACATCAAGTGTATCATATGCCAAGTACGCCCCCTATTGA
CGTCAATGACGGTAAATGGCCCGCCTGGCATTATGCCCAGTACATGACCTTATGGGACTTTCCTACTTGG
CAGTACATCTACGTATTAGTCATCGCTATTACCATGGTGATGCGGTTTTGGCAGTACATCAATGGGCGTG
GATAGCGGTTTGACTCACGGGGATTTCCAAGTCTCCACCCCATTGACGTCAATGGGAGTTTGTTTTGGCA
CCAAAATCAACGGGACTTTCCAAAATGTCGTAACAACTCCGCCCCATTGACGCAAATGGGCGGTAGGCGT
GTACGGTGGGAGGTCTATATAAGCAGAGCTGGTTTAGTGAACCGTCAGATCCGCTAGCGCTACCGGACTC
AGATCTCGAGGCCACCATGAAAGAAACCGCTGCTGCTAAATTCGAACGCCAGCACATGGACAGCGGAGCC
GGCGCAGGAGCCGGCGCTGACGCGCCTGACTACAAAGACGATGACGACAAGGGAGATTACAAGGATGACG
ATGACAAAGGCGCGTCGATGGACGAGAAGACCACCGGCTGGCGGGGCGGCCACGTGGTGGAGGGCCTGGC
CGGCGAGCTGGAGCAGCTGCGGGCCAGGCTGGAGCACCACCCTCAGGGCCAGCGGGAGCCCTCCGGCGGC
TGCAAGCTGGGCGGCGCGCCTGAATTCTGCAGTCGACGGTACCGCGGGCCCATCGCTCGAGAGACAAGTT
TGTACAAAAAAGCAGGCTCCATGGGGGAGCCCGGCTTCTTCGTCACAGGAGACCGCGCCGGTGGCCGGAG
CTGGTGCCTGCGGCGGGTGGGGATGAGCGCCGGGTGGCTGCTGCTGGAAGATGGGTGCGAGGTGACTGTA
GGACGAGGATTTGGTGTCACATACCAACTGGTATCAAAAATCTGCCCCCTGATGATTTCTCGAAACCACT
GTGTTTTGAAGCAGAATCCTGAGGGCCAATGGACAATTATGGACAACAAGAGTCTAAATGGTGTTTGGCT
GAACAGAGCGCGTCTGGAACCTTTAAGGGTCTATTCCATTCATCAGGGAGACTACATCCAACTTGGAGTG
CCTCTGGAAAATAAGGAGAATGCGGAGTATGAATATGAAGTTACTGAAGAAGACTGGGAGACAATATATC
CTTGTCTTTCCCCAAAGAATGACCAAATGATAGAAAAAAATAAGGAATTGAGAACTAAAAGGAAATTCAG
TTTGGATGAATTAGCAGGTCCTGGAGCTGAAGGCCCCTCAAATTTGAAATCCAAAATAAATAAAGTGTCT
TGTGAATCTGGTCAGCCAGTGAAATCACAGGGGAAAGGTGAAGTGGCCAGTACACCCTCTGACAATTTGG
ATCCTAAGTTGACTGCCCTTGAGCCAAGTAAGACCACAGGGGCTCCCATTTACCCTGGCTTCCCCAAAGT
CACAGAGGTTCATCATGAGCAGAAAGCCTCAAACTCTTCAGCATCTCAGAGAAGCTTACAGATGTTTAAG
GTGACCATGTCCAGGATTCTGAGGCTCAAAATACAGATGCAGGAAAAACATGAAGCCGTTATGAATGTGA
AAAAGCAGACCCAAAAGGGGAACTCAAAGAAAGTTGTGCAAATGGAGCAGGAACTTCAGGACTTACAGTC
CCAGCTGTGTGCAGAGCAGGCTCAGCAGCAGGCAAGAGTGGAGCAACTAGAGAAGACTTTCCAGGAAGAG
GAACAGCATCTTCAGGGTTTGGAGATAGCCCAAGGAGAAAAGGACCTGAAGCAACAGCTGGCCCAGGCTC
TGCAGGAGCATTGGGCTCTAATGGAAGAGCTAAATCGCAGCAAGAAGGACTTTGAAGCAATCATTCAAGC
CAAGAACAAAGAATTAGAGCAGACCAAGGAAGAGAAGGAGAAGATGCAAGCACAGAAGGAAGAAGTTCTT
AGCCACATGAATGATGTGCTAGAGAATGAGCTCCAATGTATTATTTGTTCAGAATACTTCATTGAGGCTG
TCACCTTGAACTGTGCCCACAGTTTCTGCTCCTACTGTATCAATGAATGGATGAAGCGGAAGATAGAATG
CCCCATTTGTCGGAAGGACATTAAGTCCAAAACGTACTCTTTGGTTCTGGACAATTGCATTAATAAGATG
GTAAATAATCTGAGCTCAGAAGTGAAAGAACGACGAATTGTTCTCATTAGGGAACGAAAAGCAAAGAGAT
TGTTCTGAACCCAGCTTTCTTGTACAAAGTGGCTCGAGCAGGGATCCGCCCCTCTCCCTCCCCCCCCCCT
AACGTTACTGGCCGAAGCCGCTTGGAATAAGGCCGGTGTGCGTTTGTCTATATGTTATTTTCCACCATAT
TGCCGTCTTTTGGCAATGTGAGGGCCCGGAAACCTGGCCCTGTCTTCTTGACGAGCATTCCTAGGGGTCT
TTCCCCTCTCGCCAAAGGAATGCAAGGTCTGTTGAATGTCGTGAAGGAAGCGTAGGAATTCGCCAGCACA
GTGGTCGACCCTGTGGAATGTGTGTCAGTTAGGGTGTGGAAAGTCCCCAGGCTCCCCAGCAGGCAGAAGT
ATGCAAAGCATGCATCTCAATTAGTCAGCAACCAGGTGTGGAAAGTCCCCAGGCTCCCCAGCAGGCAGAA
GTATGCAAAGCATGCATCTCAATTAGTCAGCAACCATAGTCCCGCCCCTAACTCCGCCCATCCCGCCCCT
AACTCCGCCCAGTTCCGCCCATTCTCCGCCCCATGGCTGACTAATTTTTTTTATTTATGCAGAGGCCGAG
GCCGCCTCGGCCTCTGAGCTATTCCAGAAGTAGTGAGGAGGCTTTTTTGGAGGCCTAGGCTTTTGCAAAA
AGCTTACCATGACCGAGTACAAGCCCACGGTGCGCCTCGCCACCCGCGACGACGTCCCCAGGGCCGTACG
CACCCTCGCCGCCGCGTTCGCCGACTACCCCGCCACGCGCCACACCGTCGATCCGGACCGCCACATCGAG
CGGGTCACCGAGCTGCAAGAACTCTTCCTCACGCGCGTCGGGCTCGACATCGGCAAGGTGTGGGTCGCGG
ACGACGGCGCCGCGGTGGCGGTCTGGACCACGCCGGAGAGCGTCGAAGCGGGGGCGGTGTTCGCCGAGAT
CGGCCCGCGCATGGCCGAGTTGAGCGGTTCCCGGCTGGCCGCGCAGCAACAGATGGAAGGCCTCCTGGCG
CCGCACCGGCCCAAGGAGCCCGCGTGGTTCCTGGCCACCGTCGGCGTCTCGCCCGACCACCAGGGCAAGG
GTCTGGGCAGCGCCGTCGTGCTCCCCGGAGTGGAGGCGGCCGAGCGCGCCGGGGTGCCCGCCTTCCTGGA
GACCTCCGCGCCCCGCAACCTCCCCTTCTACGAGCGGCTCGGCTTCACCGTCACCGCCGACGTCGAGGTG
CCCGAAGGACCGCGCACCTGGTGCATGACCCGCAAGCCCGGTGCCTGACGCCCGCCCCACGACCCGCAGC
GCCCGACCGAAAGGAGCGCACGACCCCATGCATCGATAAAATAAAAGATTTTATTTAGTCTCCAGAAAAA
GGGGGGAATGAAAGACCCCACCTGTAGGTTTGGCAAGCTAGCTTAAGTAACGCCATTTTGCAAGGCATGG
AAAAATACATAACTGAGAATAGAGAAGTTCAGATCAAGGTCAGGAACAGATGGAACAGCTGAATATGGGC
CAAACAGGATATCTGTGGTAAGCAGTTCCTGCCCCGGCTCAGGGCCAAGAACAGATGGAACAGCTGAATA
TGGGCCAAACAGGATATCTGTGGTAAGCAGTTCCTGCCCCGGCTCAGGGCCAAGAACAGATGGTCCCCAG
ATGCGGTCCAGCCCTCAGCAGTTTCTAGAGAACCATCAGATGTTTCCAGGGTGCCCCAAGGACCTGAAAT
GACCCTGTGCCTTATTTGAACTAACCAATCAGTTCGCTTCTCGCTTCTGTTCGCGCGCTTCTGCTCCCCG
AGCTCAATAAAAGAGCCCACAACCCCTCACTCGGGGCGCCAGTCCTCCGATTGACTGAGTCGCCCGGGTA
CCCGTGTATCCAATAAACCCTCTTGCAGTTGCATCCGACTTGTGGTCTCGCTGTTCCTTGGGAGGGTCTC
CTCTGAGTGATTGACTACCCGTCAGCGGGGGTCTTTCACATGCAGCATGTATCAAAATTAATTTGGTTTT
TTTTCTTAAGTATTTACATTAAATGGCCATAGTTGCATTAATGAATCGGCCAACGCGCGGGGAGAGGCGG
TTTGCGTATTGGGCGCTCTTCCGCTTCCTCGCTCACTGACTCGCTGCGCTCGGTCGTTCGGCTGCGGCGA
GCGGTATCAGCTCACTCAAAGGCGGTAATACGGTTATCCACAGAATCAGGGGATAACGCAGGAAAGAACA
TGTGAGCAAAAGGCCAGCAAAAGGCCAGGAACCGTAAAAAGGCCGCGTTGCTGGCGTTTTTCCATAGGCT
CCGCCCCCCTGACGAGCATCACAAAAATCGACGCTCAAGTCAGAGGTGGCGAAACCCGACAGGACTATAA
AGATACCAGGCGTTTCCCCCTGGAAGCTCCCTCGTGCGCTCTCCTGTTCCGACCCTGCCGCTTACCGGAT
ACCTGTCCGCCTTTCTCCCTTCGGGAAGCGTGGCGCTTTCTCATAGCTCACGCTGTAGGTATCTCAGTTC
GGTGTAGGTCGTTCGCTCCAAGCTGGGCTGTGTGCACGAACCCCCCGTTCAGCCCGACCGCTGCGCCTTA
TCCGGTAACTATCGTCTTGAGTCCAACCCGGTAAGACACGACTTATCGCCACTGGCAGCAGCCACTGGTA
ACAGGATTAGCAGAGCGAGGTATGTAGGCGGTGCTACAGAGTTCTTGAAGTGGTGGCCTAACTACGGCTA
CACTAGAAGAACAGTATTTGGTATCTGCGCTCTGCTGAAGCCAGTTACCTTCGGAAAAAGAGTTGGTAGC
TCTTGATCCGGCAAACAAACCACCGCTGGTAGCGGTGGTTTTTTTGTTTGCAAGCAGCAGATTACGCGCA
GAAAAAAAGGATCTCAAGAAGATCCTTTGATCTTTTCTACGGGGTCTGACGCTCAGTGGAACGAAAACTC
ACGTTAAGGGATTTTGGTCATGAGATTATCAAAAAGGATCTTCACCTAGATCCTTTTGCGGCCGCAAATC
AATCTAAAGTATATATGAGTAAACTTGGTCTGACAGTTACCAATGCTTAATCAGTGAGGCACCTATCTCA
GCGATCTGTCTATTTCGTTCATCCATAGTTGCCTGACTCCCCGTCGTGTAGATAACTACGATACGGGAGG
GCTTACCATCTGGCCCCAGTGCTGCAATGATACCGCGAGACCCACGCTCACCGGCTCCAGATTTATCAGC
AATAAACCAGCCAGCCGGAAGGGCCGAGCGCAGAAGTGGTCCTGCAACTTTATCCGCCTCCATCCAGTCT
ATTAATTGTTGCCGGGAAGCTAGAGTAAGTAGTTCGCCAGTTAATAGTTTGCGCAACGTTGTTGCCATTG
CTACAGGCATCGTGGTGTCACGCTCGTCGTTTGGTATGGCTTCATTCAGCTCCGGTTCCCAACGATCAAG
GCGAGTTACATGATCCCCCATGTTGTGCAAAAAAGCGGTTAGCTCCTTCGGTCCTCCGATCGTTGTCAGA
AGTAAGTTGGCCGCAGTGTTATCACTCATGGTTATGGCAGCACTGCATAATTCTCTTACTGTCATGCCAT
CCGTAAGATGCTTTTCTGTGACTGGTGAGTACTCAACCAAGTCATTCTGAGAATAGTGTATGCGGCGACC
GAGTTGCTCTTGCCCGGCGTCAATACGGGATAATACCGCGCCACATAGCAGAACTTTAAAAGTGCTCATC
ATTGGAAAACGTTCTTCGGGGCGAAAACTCTCAAGGATCTTACCGCTGTTGAGATCCAGTTCGATGTAAC
CCACTCGTGCACCCAACTGATCTTCAGCATCTTTTACTTTCACCAGCGTTTCTGGGTGAGCAAAAACAGG
AAGGCAAAATGCCGCAAAAAAGGGAATAAGGGCGACACGGAAATGTTGAATACTCATACTCTTCCTTTTT
CAATATTATTGAAGCATTTATCAGGGTTATTGTCTCATGAGCGGATACATATTTGAATGTATTTAGAAAA
ATAAACAAATAGGGGTTCCGCGCACATTTCCCCGAAAAGTGCCACCTGCAGCCTGAATATGGGCCAAACA
GGATATCTGTGGTAAGCAGTTCCTGCCCCGGCTCAGGGCCAAGAACAGATGGAACAGCTGAATATGGGCC
AAACAGGATATCTGTGGTAAGCAGTTCCTGCCCCGGCTCAGGGCCAAGAACAGATGGTCCCCAGATGCGG
TCCAGCCCTCAGCAGTTTCTAGAGAACCATCAGATGTTTCCAGGGTGCCCCAAGGACCTGAAATGACCCT
GTGCCTTATTTGAACTAACCAATCAGTTCGCTTCTCGCTTCTGTTCGCGCGCTTCTGCTCCCCGAGCTCA
ATAAAAGAGCCCACAACCCCTCACTCGGGGCGCCAGTCCTCCGATTGACTGAGTCGCCCGGGTACCCGTG
TATCCAATAAACCCTCTTGCAGTTGCATCCGACTTGTGGTCTCGCTGTTCCTTGGGAGGGTCTCCTCTGA
GTGATTGACTACCCGTCAGCGGGGGTCTTTCATTTGGGGGCTCGTCCGGGATCGGGAGACCCCTGCCCAG
GGACCACCGACCCACCACCGGGAGGCAAGCTGGCCAGCAACTTATCTGTGTCTGTCCGATTGTCTAGTGT
CTATGACTGATTTTATGCGCCTGCGTCGGTACTAGTTAGCTAACTAGCTCTGTATCTGGCGGACCCGTGG
TGGAACTGACGAGTTCTGAACACCCGGCCGCAACCCTGGGAGACGTCCCAGGGACTTTGGGGGCCGTTTT
TGTGGCCCGACCTGAGGAAGGGAGTCGATGTGGAATCCGACCCCGTCAGGATATGTGGTTCTGGTAGGAG
ACGAGAACCTAAAACAGTTCCCGCCTCCGTCTGAATTTTTGCTTTCGGTTTGGAACCGAAGCCGCGCGTC
TTGTCTGCTGCAGCGCTGCAGCATCGTTCTGTGTTGTCTCTGTCTGACTGTGTTTCTGTATTTGTCTGAA
AATTAGGGCCAGACTGTTACCACTCCCTTAAGTTTGACCTTAGGTCACTGGAAAGATGTCGAGCGGATCG
CTCACAACCAGTCGGTAGATGTCAAGAAGAGACGTTGGGTTACCTTCTGCTCTGCAGAATGGCCAACCTT
TAACGTCGGATGGCCGCGAGACGGCACCTTTAACCGAGACCTCATCACCCAGGTTAAGATCAAGGTCTTT
TCACCTGGCCCGCATGGACACCCAGACCAGGTCCCCTACATCGTGACCTGGGAAGCCTTGGCTTTTGACC
CCCCTCCCTGGGTCAAGCCCTTTGTACACCCTAAGCCTCCGCCTCCTCTTCCTCCATCCGCCCCGTCTCT
CCCCCTTGAACCTCCTCGTTCGACCCCGCCTCGATCCTCCCTTTATCCAGCCCTCACTCCTTCTCTAGGC
GCCGGCCGGATCCCAGTGTGGTGGTACTAATAGTAATCAATTACGGGGTCATTAGTTCATAGCCCATA
Features (pLannotate 1.2.2; 23 found; start..end, strand, type, name):
     13..316     +  enhancer       CMV enhancer: human cytomegalovirus immediate early enhancer
    317..520     +  promoter       CMV promoter: human cytomegalovirus (CMV) immediate early promoter
    543..570     +  misc_feature   MCS (fragment): multiple cloning site
    580..624     +  CDS            S-Tag: affinity and epitope tag derived from pancreatic ribonuclease A
    673..701     +  CDS            3xFLAG (fragment): three tandem FLAG® epitope tags
    718..831     +  CDS            SBP: streptavidin-binding peptide selected from a peptide library; binds streptavidin with nanomolar affinity (Keefe et al., 2001)
    862..891     +  misc_feature   MCS (fragment): multiple cloning site
    904..928     +  protein_bind   attB1: mutant version of attB; recombination site for the Gateway® BP reaction BP Clonase™
    931..2385    +  CDS            RNF8: RNF8_HUMAN - Also known as KIAA0646. Experimental evidence at protein level: Swiss-Prot protein existence level 1. E3 ubiquitin-protein ligase that plays a key role in DNA damage signaling via 2 distinct roles: by mediating the 'Lys-63'-linked ubiquitination of histones H2A and H2AX and promoting the recruitment of DNA repair proteins at double-strand breaks (DSBs) sites, and by catalyzing 'Lys-48'-linked ubiquitination to remove target proteins from DNA damage sites. Following DNA DSBs, it is recruited to the sites of damage by ATM-phosphorylated MDC1 and catalyzes the 'Lys-63'-linked ubiquit
   2392..2412    -  protein_bind   attB2: mutant version of attB; core recombination site for the Gateway® BP reaction BP Clonase™
   2429..2641    +  misc_feature   IRES (fragment): internal ribosome entry site (IRES) of the encephalomyocarditis virus (EMCV)
   2680..3009    +  promoter       SV40 promoter: SV40 enhancer and early promoter
   3019..3618    +  CDS            PuroR: puromycin N-acetyltransferase; pac from Streptomyces alboniger; confers resistance to puromycin
   3717..3838    +  LTR            3' LTR (ΔU3) (fragment): self-inactivating 3' long terminal repeat (LTR) from Moloney murine leukemia virus
   3839..4308    +  LTR            LTR: long terminal repeat from Moloney murine leukemia virus
   4374..4426    -  CDS            lacI (fragment): lac repressor; lacI; The lac repressor binds to the lac operator to inhibit transcription in E. coli. This inhibition can be relieved by adding lactose or isopropyl-β-D-thiogalactopyranoside (IPTG).
   4609..5197    -  rep_origin     ori: high-copy-number ColE1/pMB1/pBR322/pUC origin of replication
   5357..6217    -  CDS            AmpR: β-lactamase; bla; confers resistance to ampicillin, carbenicillin, and related antibiotics
   6218..6322    -  promoter       AmpR promoter: bla
   6353..6822    +  LTR            LTR: long terminal repeat from Moloney murine leukemia virus
   6946..7220    +  misc_feature   MESV Ψ (fragment): packaging signal of murine embryonic stem cell virus
   7287..7703    +  CDS            gag (truncated): truncated Moloney murine leukemia virus (MMLV) gag gene lacking the start codon
   7728..7768    +  enhancer       CMV enhancer (fragment): human cytomegalovirus immediate early enhancer
