[The description below was written by a language model from this plasmid's Addgene catalogue record and pLannotate feature annotations shown in this document.]
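Description:
pMH-SFB-RNF8 is a mammalian expression plasmid encoding human RNF8 fused at its N terminus to the triple SFB tag (S-tag, FLAG epitope and streptavidin-binding peptide). It is propagated in E. coli through a high-copy ColE1/pUC-type origin with ampicillin selection (AmpR under its bla promoter). For mammalian cells it carries a puromycin N-acetyltransferase gene driven by the SV40 enhancer/early promoter.

The annotated 7.8 kb sequence shows the CMV immediate-early enhancer and promoter directing transcription of the S-tag, FLAG and SBP coding segments. These are followed by attB1, the RNF8 open reading frame and attB2, consistent with the insert having been introduced into the pMH-SFB destination backbone by Gateway recombination. Only a fragment of an EMCV IRES lies downstream of the insert, so puromycin resistance appears to depend on the separate SV40 promoter rather than on bicistronic translation.

The expression and selection cassettes sit between Moloney murine leukemia virus LTRs, together with an MESV packaging signal fragment and a truncated gag region. This indicates that the backbone derives from a gammaretroviral vector. The catalogue entry nonetheless lists it simply as a mammalian expression construct and does not state that it is intended for virus production.

RNF8 is an E3 ubiquitin ligase that is recruited to DNA double-strand breaks and ubiquitylates histones H2A and H2AX to promote assembly of repair and checkpoint proteins. The SFB tag allows detection by FLAG or S-tag reagents and supports tandem affinity purification on streptavidin and S-protein resins. The construct is therefore suited to localisation studies and to isolating RNF8-associated protein complexes in DNA damage signalling work.
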