Addgene plasmid #99396: pMH-SFB-RNF8
Purpose: Mammalian expression construct for S protein-Flag-Streptavidin binding peptide (SFB)-tagged RNF8
Depositing lab: Junjie Chen & Michael Huen. Depositing organization: Yale University. Publication: RNF8 transduces the DNA-damage signal via histone ubiquitylation and checkpoint protein assembly. Huen MS, Grant R, Manke I, Minn K, Yu X, Yaffe MB, Chen J. Cell. 2007 Nov 30;131(5):901-14. Epub 2007 Nov 20. 10.1016/j.cell.2007.09.041 PubMed 18001825.
Backbone
  Vector backbone: pMH-SFB
  Vector type: Mammalian Expression
  Selectable markers: Puromycin
Growth in bacteria
  Bacterial resistance: Ampicillin, 100 μg/mL
  Growth temperature: 37°C
  Growth strain: DH5alpha
  Copy number: High Copy
Gene/Insert
  Gene/Insert name: RNF8
  Species: H. sapiens (human)
  Entrez Gene: RNF8 (a.k.a. hRNF8)
  Tag / fusion protein: SFB (S protein-FLAG-Streptavidin binding peptide) (N terminal on backbone)
  Cloning method: Gateway Cloning
Terms and licenses: Academic/Nonprofit Terms; Industry Terms: Not Available to Industry
How to cite: pMH-SFB-RNF8 was a gift from Junjie Chen & Michael Huen (Addgene plasmid # 99396 ; http://n2t.net/addgene:99396 ; RRID:Addgene_99396)
